>Addgene plasmid #60325 | pGL2 HNF4A P2 mut | addgene partial sequence | sequence record 98110 | LucNRev 5'-CCTTATGCAGTTGCTCTCC-3'
GCGCCGGGCCTTTCTTTATGTTTTTGGCGTCTTCCATTTTACCAACAGTACCGGAATGCCAAGCTTACTT
AGATCTCGAGCACAGCAGCAGCACAGCCACCAGGAGCCCGTCCACCAGGAAGGCGGTGAGTGCGGCCAGC
TGCCACCGCCCGGTTATCTTATTGATTCTTCTAATCACCCAAGGTGGGTGGATACGTTAAAGAGTAATCA
GTCACTTAGGGAACCCGCGGCTGGGGACTGTTGCTGTCTCCATGGCAATGGCGACCTGGCCAGACCTGAG
GTCCACTCGGGTCCTAGTCCTGCACTCTGGGGTTAGGGGAACCCAGAGCCAGGTGTATGGGGACATCAGC
CCCCCAATTTGAGGACAGGGCCGGAGCAGAAGGGGCTGGAGAGGTGAGCTCGGTACCTCCCGGGTTATGT
TAGCTCAGTTACAGTACCATAAGATACATTGATGAGTTTGGACAAACCACAACTAGAATGCAGTGAAAAA
AATGCTTTATTTGTGAAATTTGTGATGCTATTGCTTTATTTGTAACCATTATAAGCTGCAATAAACA
