[The description below was written by a language model from this plasmid's Addgene catalogue record.]
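Description:
pGL2 HNF4A P2 mut is a luciferase reporter plasmid built on pGL2-basic, a promoterless firefly luciferase vector of about 5.6 kb (without insert) designed for testing the activity of cloned regulatory DNA after transfection into mammalian cells. It is propagated in E. coli under ampicillin selection. The record gives no feature table, so the origin of replication and other backbone elements are not itemised, the copy number is listed as unknown, and the restriction sites used for cloning are not recorded.

The insert is a fragment of the human HNF4A P2 promoter, which the depositor notes as spanning –371 to –37 relative to the HNF4A transcription start site, placed upstream of the luciferase coding sequence. Because the backbone has no promoter of its own, luciferase output depends on the transcriptional activity of the cloned fragment. The catalogue lists luciferase as a C-terminal "tag", but the arrangement is best understood as a promoter–reporter fusion rather than a protein fusion. This version carries a single G to A substitution at position –181, which lies within a binding site for the transcription factor HNF1alpha and cosegregates with maturity-onset diabetes of the young (MODY).

The construct is suited to reporter assays asking how disruption of the HNF1alpha site affects P2 promoter activity, most naturally by comparison with an equivalent fragment lacking the mutation. According to the record, it belongs to work on HNF1alpha-dependent transcriptional control of HNF4A in human pancreatic beta cell function.
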