Addgene plasmid #60325: pGL2 HNF4A P2 mut
Purpose: Mutated HNF4A P2 promoter region cloned into the pGL2-basic backbone. The -181 G to A mutation is in a HNF1alpha binding site and cosegregates with MODY.
Depositing lab: Jorge Ferrer. Depositing organization: Institut d'Investigacions Biomèdiques August Pi i Sunyer (IDIBAPS). Publication: Genetic evidence that HNF-1alpha-dependent transcriptional control of HNF-4alpha is essential for human pancreatic beta cell function. Hansen SK, Parrizas M, Jensen ML, Pruhova S, Ek J, Boj SF, Johansen A, Maestro MA, Rivera F, Eiberg H, Andel M, Lebl J, Pedersen O, Ferrer J, Hansen T. J Clin Invest. 2002 Sep;110(6):827-33. 10.1172/JCI15085 PubMed 12235114.
Backbone
  Vector backbone: pGL2-basic
  Backbone manufacturer: Promega
  Backbone size w/o insert (bp): 5598
  Vector type: Mammalian Expression, Luciferase
Growth in bacteria
  Bacterial resistance: Ampicillin, 100 μg/mL
  Growth temperature: 37°C
  Growth strain: DH5alpha
  Copy number: Unknown
Gene/Insert
  Gene/Insert name: HNF4A P2 mut (-181 G to A)
  Species: H. sapiens (human)
  Mutation: The -181 G to A mutation is in a HNF1alpha binding site and cosegregates with MODY.
  Entrez Gene: HNF4A (a.k.a. FRTS4, HNF4, HNF4a7, HNF4a8, HNF4a9, HNF4alpha, MODY, MODY1, NR2A1, NR2A21, TCF, TCF-14, TCF14)
  Tag / fusion protein: Luciferase (C terminal on backbone)
  Cloning method: Restriction Enzyme; 5′ cloning site Unknown (not destroyed); 3′ cloning site Unknown (not destroyed)
  Sequencing primers: 5′ GLprimer2 (Promega): CTTTATGTTTTTGGCGTCTTCCA
Terms and licenses: Academic/Nonprofit Terms; Industry Terms: Not Available to Industry
Depositor comments: –371 to –37 from HNF4A TSS
How to cite: pGL2 HNF4A P2 mut was a gift from Jorge Ferrer (Addgene plasmid # 60325 ; http://n2t.net/addgene:60325 ; RRID:Addgene_60325)
